Addgene plasmid #215175: Bo_NPTII:pKST:Gus_introns
Purpose: Evaluating guard cell specific promotors in Brassica
Depositing lab: Penny Hundleby. Depositing organization: John Innes Centre. Publication: A Promoter Collection for Cell-Targeted Analysis Within the Stomatal Complex. Nguyen TH, Krasauskas J, Nguyen TB, Noureen A, Smedley M, Christie JM, Harwood W, Blatt MR, Hundleby P. Plant Direct. 2025 Feb 12;9(2):e70045. doi: 10.1002/pld3.70045. eCollection 2025 Feb. PubMed 39943924.
Backbone
  Vector backbone: pAGM8031
  Backbone manufacturer: Sylvestre Marillonnet
  Backbone size w/o insert (bp): 5201
  Total vector size (bp): 9520
  Vector type: Synthetic Biology
  Selectable markers: Neomycin (select with G418)
Growth in bacteria
  Bacterial resistance: Spectinomycin, 50 μg/mL
  Growth temperature: 37°C
  Growth strain: DH5alpha
  Copy number: High Copy
Gene/Insert
  Gene/Insert name: Inwardly rectifying K+ channel1
  Species: Synthetic
  Insert size (bp): 679
  GenBank ID: NM_001288546/ X79779
  Promoter: pKST1
  Cloning method: Golden Gate
  Sequencing primers: 5′ GTGGTGTAAACAAATTGACGC; 3′ GGATAAACCTTTTCACGCCC
Terms and licenses: Academic/Nonprofit Terms; Industry Terms: Not Available to Industry
How to cite: Bo_NPTII:pKST:Gus_introns was a gift from Penny Hundleby (Addgene plasmid # 215175 ; http://n2t.net/addgene:215175 ; RRID:Addgene_215175)
