[The description below was written by a language model from this plasmid's Addgene catalogue record and pLannotate feature annotations shown in this document.]
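Description:
Bo_NPTII:pKST:Gus_introns is a Golden Gate-assembled binary T-DNA vector built on the pAGM8031 backbone and intended for plant transformation, specifically for testing guard cell-specific promoters in Brassica. The backbone carries two replication systems: a high-copy ColE1/pUC-type origin for propagation in E. coli, and the broad-host-range incP oriV with its trfA replication initiator gene, an arrangement that normally allows maintenance in Agrobacterium. Bacterial selection is by spectinomycin through the aadA (SmR) aminoglycoside adenylyltransferase gene. The short integron Pc promoter and gentamicin acetyltransferase fragments annotated just upstream of it appear to be remnants of the cassette's origin rather than functional markers.

Nopaline-type left and right border repeats delimit the region to be transferred, which contains two transcription units. The first is the plant selection cassette: an enhanced CaMV 35S promoter with duplicated enhancer, the TMV Ω translational leader, the nptII (neo) coding sequence and a NOS terminator, which confers resistance to kanamycin-class aminoglycosides (the record lists G418). The second is the reporter unit, in which the catalogue entry places the 679 bp pKST1 promoter, named for the inwardly rectifying K+ channel gene KST1. This promoter is not annotated in the feature table, but it would fit the unannotated gap between the first NOS terminator and the start of GUS. The β-glucuronidase (uidA) coding sequence is detected as three separate fragments, consistent with the two introns implied by the name. Such introns prevent reporter expression in bacteria, so staining reflects expression in plant cells. A second NOS terminator closes the unit. GUS staining of transformants then shows where the pKST1 promoter is active, allowing its specificity within the stomatal complex to be assessed.
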