Features (pLannotate 1.2.2; 16 found; start..end, strand, type, name):
     57..81      +  misc_feature   RB T-DNA repeat: right border repeat from nopaline C58 T-DNA
    178..809     +  rep_origin     oriV: incP origin of replication
    912..935     +  promoter       Pc promoter (fragment): intI1 (promoter lies within the coding sequence); class 1 integron promoter
   1111..1167    +  CDS            GmR (fragment): gentamycin acetyltransferase; aacC1; confers resistance to gentamycin
   1178..1965    +  CDS            SmR (fragment): aminoglycoside adenylyltransferase (Murphy, 1985); aadA; confers resistance to spectinomycin and streptomycin
   2306..2894    +  rep_origin     ori: high-copy-number ColE1/pMB1/pBR322/pUC origin of replication
   3230..4375    +  CDS            trfA: TRFA_ECOLX - Experimental evidence at protein level: Swiss-Prot protein existence level 1. Also involved in plasmid copy number control, promoting intermolecular coupling of protein bound iterons at oriV, which inhibits replication initiation. From Escherichia coli.
   4524..4548    +  misc_feature   LB T-DNA repeat: left border repeat from nopaline C58 T-DNA
   4723..5399    +  promoter       CaMV 35S promoter (enhanced): cauliflower mosaic virus 35S promoter with a duplicated enhancer region
   5424..5477    +  misc_feature   TMV Ω: translational enhancer from the tobacco mosaic virus 5'-leader sequence (Gallie et al., 1988)
   5486..6277    +  CDS            neo: KKA2_KLEPN - Also known as kan, nptII. Experimental evidence at protein level: Swiss-Prot protein existence level 1. Resistance to kanamycin, neomycin, paromomycin, ribostamycin, butirosin and gentamicin B. From Klebsiella pneumoniae.
   6293..6545    +  terminator     NOS terminator: nopaline synthase terminator and poly(A) signal
   7267..7500    +  CDS            GUS (fragment): β-glucuronidase; uidA (or gusA) from E. coli
   7582..7968    +  CDS            GUS (fragment): β-glucuronidase; uidA (or gusA) from E. coli
   8068..9267    +  CDS            GUS (fragment): β-glucuronidase; uidA (or gusA) from E. coli
   9280..9532    +  terminator     NOS terminator: nopaline synthase terminator and poly(A) signal
>Addgene plasmid #215175 | Bo_NPTII:pKST:Gus_introns | addgene full sequence | sequence record 468510 | Addgene NGS Result
AGAGGATGCACATGTGACCGAGGGACACGAAGTGATCCGTTTAAACTATCAGTGTTTGACAGGATATATT
GGCGGGTAAACCTAAGAGAAAAGAGCGTTTATTAGAATAATCGGATATTTAAAAGGGCGTGAAAAGGTTT
ATCCGTTCGTCCATTTGTATGTGCCAGCCGCCTTTGCGACGCTCACCGGGCTGGTTGCCCTCGCCGCTGG
GCTGGCGGCCGTCTATGGCCCTGCAAACGCGCCAGAAACGCCGTCGAAGCCGTGTGCGAGACACCGCGGC
CGCCGGCGTTGTGGATACCTCGCGGAAAACTTGGCCCTCACTGACAGATGAGGGGCGGACGTTGACACTT
GAGGGGCCGACTCACCCGGCGCGGCGTTGACAGATGAGGGGCAGGCTCGATTTCGGCCGGCGACGTGGAG
CTGGCCAGCCTCGCAAATCGGCGAAAACGCCTGATTTTACGCGAGTTTCCCACAGATGATGTGGACAAGC
CTGGGGATAAGTGCCCTGCGGTATTGACACTTGAGGGGCGCGACTACTGACAGATGAGGGGCGCGATCCT
TGACACTTGAGGGGCAGAGTGCTGACAGATGAGGGGCGCACCTATTGACATTTGAGGGGCTGTCCACAGG
CAGAAAATCCAGCATTTGCAAGGGTTTCCGCCCGTTTTTCGGCCACCGCTAACCTGTCTTTTAACCTGCT
TTTAAACCAATATTTATAAACCTTGTTTTTAACCAGGGCTGCGCCCTGTGCGCGTGACCGCGCACGCCGA
AGGGGGGTGCCCCCCCTTCTCGAACCCTCCCGGCCCGCTAACGCGGGCCTCCCATCCCCCCAGGGGCTGC
GCCCCTCGGCCGCGAACGGCCTCACCCCAAAAATGGCAGCGCTGGCCAATTCCCGAGGCACGAACCCAGT
GGACATAAGCCTGTTCGGTTCGTAAGCTGTAATGCAAGTAGCGTATGCGCTCACGCAACTGGTCCAGAAC
CTTGACCGAACGCAGCGGTGGTAACGGCGCAGTGGCGGTTTTCATGGCTTGTTATGACTGTTTTTTTGGG
GTACAGTCTATGCCTCGGGCATCCAAGCAGCAAGCGCGTTACGCCGTGGGTCGATGTTTGATGTTATGGA
GCAGCAACGATGTTACGCAGCAGGGCAGTCGCCCTAAAACAAAGTTAAACATCATGGGGGAAGCGGTGAT
CGCCGAAGTATCGACTCAACTATCAGAGGTAGTTGGCGTCATCGAGCGCCATCTCGAACCGACGTTGCTG
GCCGTACATTTGTACGGCTCCGCAGTGGATGGCGGCCTGAAGCCACACAGCGATATTGATTTGCTGGTTA
CGGTGACCGTAAGGCTTGATGAAACAACGCGGCGAGCTTTGATCAACGACCTTTTGGAAACTTCGGCTTC
CCCTGGAGAGAGCGAGATTCTCCGCGCTGTAGAAGTCACCATTGTTGTGCACGACGACATCATTCCGTGG
CGTTATCCAGCTAAGCGCGAACTGCAATTTGGAGAATGGCAGCGCAATGACATTCTTGCAGGTATCTTCG
AGCCAGCCACGATCGACATTGATCTGGCTATCTTGCTGACAAAAGCAAGAGAACATAGCGTTGCCTTGGT
AGGTCCAGCGGCGGAGGAACTCTTTGATCCGGTTCCTGAACAGGATCTATTTGAGGCGCTAAATGAAACC
TTAACGCTATGGAACTCGCCGCCCGACTGGGCTGGCGATGAGCGAAATGTAGTGCTTACGTTGTCCCGCA
TTTGGTACAGCGCAGTAACCGGCAAAATCGCGCCGAAGGATGTCGCTGCCGACTGGGCAATGGAGCGCCT
GCCGGCCCAGTATCAGCCCGTCATACTTGAAGCTAGACAGGCTTATCTTGGACAAGAAGAAGATCGCTTG
GCCTCGCGCGCAGATCAGTTGGAAGAATTTGTCCATTACGTGAAAGGCGAGATCACCAAGGTAGTCGGCA
AATAATGTCTAGCTAGAAATTCGTTCAAGCCGACGCCGCTTCGCGGCGCGGCTTAACTCAAGCGTTAGAT
GCACTAAGCACATAATTGCTCACAGCCAAACTATCAGGTCAAGTCTGCTTTTATTATTTTTAAGCGTGCA
TAATAAGCCCTACACAAATTGGGAGATATATCATGCTGTCAGACCAAGTTTACTCATATATACTTTAGAT
TGATTTAAAACTTCATTTTTAATTTAAAAGGATCTAGGTGAAGATCCTTTTTGATAATCTCATGACCAAA
ATCCCTTAACGTGAGTTTTCGTTCCACTGAGCGTCAGACCCCGTAGAAAAGATCAAAGGATCTTCTTGAG
ATCCTTTTTTTCTGCGCGTAATCTGCTGCTTGCAAACAAAAAAACCACCGCTACCAGCGGTGGTTTGTTT
GCCGGATCAAGAGCTACCAACTCTTTTTCCGAAGGTAACTGGCTTCAGCAGAGCGCAGATACCAAATACT
GTTCTTCTAGTGTAGCCGTAGTTAGGCCACCACTTCAAGAACTCTGTAGCACCGCCTACATACCTCGCTC
TGCTAATCCTGTTACCAGTGGCTGCTGCCAGTGGCGATAAGTCGTGTCTTACCGGGTTGGACTCAAGACG
ATAGTTACCGGATAAGGCGCAGCGGTCGGGCTGAACGGGGGGTTCGTGCACACAGCCCAGCTTGGAGCGA
ACGACCTACACCGAACTGAGATACCTACAGCGTGAGCTATGAGAAAGCGCCACGCTTCCCGAAGGGAGAA
AGGCGGACAGGTATCCGGTAAGCGGCAGGGTCGGAACAGGAGAGCGCACGAGGGAGCTTCCAGGGGGAAA
CGCCTGGTATCTTTATAGTCCTGTCGGGTTTCGCCACCTCTGACTTGAGCGTCGATTTTTGTGATGCTCG
TCAGGGGGGCGGAGCCTATGGAAAAACGCCAGCAACGCGGCCTTTTTACGGTTCCTGGCAGATCCTAGAT
GTGGCGCAACGATGCCGGCGACAAGCAGGAGCGCACCGACTTCTTCCGCATCAAGTGTTTTGGCTCTCAG
GCCGAGGCCCACGGCAAGTATTTGGGCAAGGGGTCGCTGGTATTCGTGCAGGGCAAGATTCGGAATACCA
AGTACGAGAAGGACGGCCAGACGGTCTACGGGACCGACTTCATTGCCGATAAGGTGGATTATCTGGACAC
CAAGGCACCAGGCGGGTCAAATCAGGAATAAGGGCACATTGCCCCGGCGTGAGTCGGGGCAATCCCGCAA
GGAGGGTGAATGAATCGGACGTTTGACCGGAAGGCATACAGGCAAGAACTGATCGACGCGGGGTTTTCCG
CCGAGGATGCCGAAACCATCGCAAGCCGCACCGTCATGCGTGCGCCCCGCGAAACCTTCCAGTCCGTCGG
CTCGATGGTCCAGCAAGCTACGGCCAAGATCGAGCGCGACAGCGTGCAACTGGCTCCCCCTGCCCTGCCC
GCGCCATCGGCCGCCGTGGAGCGTTCGCGTCGTCTTGAACAGGAGGCGGCAGGTTTGGCGAAGTCGATGA
CCATCGACACGCGAGGAACTATGACGACCAAGAAGCGAAAAACCGCCGGCGAGGACCTGGCAAAACAGGT
CAGCGAGGCCAAGCAGGCCGCGTTGCTGAAACACACGAAGCAGCAGATCAAGGAAATGCAGCTTTCCTTG
TTCGATATTGCGCCGTGGCCGGACACGATGCGAGCGATGCCAAACGACACGGCCCGCTCTGCCCTGTTCA
CCACGCGCAACAAGAAAATCCCGCGCGAGGCGCTGCAAAACAAGGTCATTTTCCACGTCAACAAGGACGT
GAAGATCACCTACACCGGCGTCGAGCTGCGGGCCGACGATGACGAACTGGTGTGGCAGCAGGTGTTGGAG
TACGCGAAGCGCACCCCTATCGGCGAGCCGATCACCTTCACGTTCTACGAGCTTTGCCAGGACCTGGGCT
GGTCGATCAATGGCCGGTATTACACGAAGGCCGAGGAATGCCTGTCGCGCCTACAGGCGACGGCGATGGG
CTTCACGTCCGACCGCGTTGGGCACCTGGAATCGGTGTCGCTGCTGCACCGCTTCCGCGTCCTGGACCGT
GGCAAGAAAACGTCCCGTTGCCAGGTCCTGATCGACGAGGAAATCGTCGTGCTGTTTGCTGGCGACCACT
ACACGAAATTCATATGGGAGAAGTACCGCAAGCTGTCGCCGACGGCCCGACGGATGTTCGACTATTTCAG
CTCGCACCGGGAGCCGTACCCGCTCAAGCTGGAAACCTTCCGCCTCATGTGCGGATCGGATTCCACCCGC
GTGAAGAAGTGGCGCGAGCAGGTCGGCGAAGCCTGCGAAGAGTTGCGAGGCAGCGGCCTGGTGGAACACG
CCTGGGTCAATGATGACCTGGTGCATTGCAAACGCTAGGGCCTTGTGGGGTCAGTTCCGGCTGGGGGTTC
AGCAGCCCCTGCTCGGATCTGTTGGACCGGACAGTAGTCATGGTTGATGGGCTGCCTGTATCGAGTGGTG
ATTTTGTGCCGAGCTGCCGGTCGGGGAGCTGTTGGCTGGCTGGTGGCAGGATATATTGTGGTGTAAACAA
ATTGACGCTTAGACAACTTAATAACACATTGCGGACGTTTTTAATGTACTGGGGTTGAACACTCTGTGGG
TCTCATGCCGAATTCGGATCCGGAGGTCAACATGGTGGAGCACGACACTCTGGTCTACTCCAAAAATGTC
AAAGATACAGTCTCAGAAGATCAAAGGGCTATTGAGACTTTTCAACAAAGGATAATTTCGGGAAACCTCC
TCGGATTCCATTGCCCAGCTATCTGTCACTTCATCGAAAGGACAGTAGAAAAGGAAGGTGGCTCCTACAA
ATGCCATCATTGCGATAAAGGAAAGGCTATCATTCAAGATCTCTCTGCCGACAGTGGTCCCAAAGATGGA
CCCCCACCCACGAGGAGCATCGTGGAAAAAGAAGAGGTTCCAACCACGTCTACAAAGCAAGTGGATTGAT
GTGATAACATGGTGGAGCACGACACTCTGGTCTACTCCAAAAATGTCAAAGATACAGTCTCAGAAGATCA
AAGGGCTATTGAGACTTTTCAACAAAGGATAATTTCGGGAAACCTCCTCGGATTCCATTGCCCAGCTATC
TGTCACTTCATCGAAAGGACAGTAGAAAAGGAAGGTGGCTCCTACAAATGCCATCATTGCGATAAAGGAA
AGGCTATCATTCAAGATCTCTCTGCCGACAGTGGTCCCAAAGATGGACCCCCACCCACGAGGAGCATCGT
GGAAAAAGAAGAGGTTCCAACCACGTCTACAAAGCAAGTGGATTGATGTGACATCTCCACTGACGTAAGG
GATGACGCACAATCCCACTATCCTTCGCAAGACCCTTCCTCTATATAAGGAAGTTCATTTCATTTGGAGA
GGACACGCTCGAGTATAAGAGCTCATTTTTACAACAATTACCAACAACAACAAACAACAAACAACATTAC
AATTACATTTACAATTATCGATACAATGATTGAACAAGATGGATTGCACGCAGGTTCTCCGGCCGCTTGG
GTGGAGAGGCTATTCGGCTATGACTGGGCACAACAGACAATCGGCTGCTCTGATGCCGCCGTGTTCCGGC
TGTCAGCGCAGGGGCGCCCGGTTCTTTTTGTCAAGACCGACCTGTCCGGTGCCCTGAATGAACTCCAAGA
CGAGGCAGCGCGGCTATCGTGGCTGGCCACGACGGGCGTTCCTTGCGCAGCTGTGCTCGACGTTGTCACT
GAAGCGGGAAGGGACTGGCTGCTATTGGGCGAAGTGCCGGGGCAGGATCTCCTGTCATCTCACCTTGCTC
CTGCCGAGAAAGTATCCATCATGGCTGATGCAATGCGGCGGCTGCATACGCTTGATCCGGCTACCTGCCC
ATTCGACCACCAAGCGAAACATCGCATCGAGCGAGCACGTACTCGGATGGAAGCCGGTCTTGTCGATCAG
GATGATCTGGACGAAGAGCATCAGGGGCTCGCGCCAGCCGAACTGTTCGCCAGGCTCAAGGCGCGGATGC
CCGACGGCGAGGATCTCGTCGTGACCCACGGCGATGCCTGCTTGCCGAATATCATGGTGGAAAATGGCCG
CTTTTCTGGATTCATCGACTGTGGCCGGCTGGGTGTGGCGGACCGCTATCAGGACATAGCGTTGGCTACC
CGTGATATTGCTGAAGAGCTTGGCGGCGAATGGGCTGACCGCTTCCTCGTGCTTTACGGTATCGCCGCTC
CCGATTCGCAGCGCATCGCCTTCTATCGCCTTCTTGACGAGTTCTTCTGAGCTTGTCAAGCAGATCGTTC
AAACATTTGGCAATAAAGTTTCTTAAGATTGAATCCTGTTGCCGGTCTTGCGATGATTATCATATAATTT
CTGTTGAATTACGTTAAGCATGTAATAATTAACATGTAATGCATGACGTTATTTATGAGATGGGTTTTTA
TGATTAGAGTCCCGCAATTATACATTTAATACGCGATAGAAAACAAAATATAGCGCGCAAACTAGGATAA
ATTATCGCGCGCGGTGTCATCTATGTTACTAGATCGACGCTGCAAGAATTCAAGCTTGGAGCCCAAATCC
TATTTGGGATTTGTTGGTCAATTCTAGAAAATGAAATGAAAAACACCTATCTGTTTTTTCACTCAAATTC
CATCCTTGCAATAAAATGCTTATTCTTAAAATTTCTATCTTGGTGGAGATCCCACCACCATTACCATTTT
CCCCAAAAATCTTACAACATTATTTCCATTTTCTTTCTCTTAATTCTCTCAACAAATTCCCCTTGCACCT
GAATTATTATCAAAGAAAATCATGTTTGCCACTTCAACAACTTTATAACTCATATCTCGCCTCGTTTGTT
GTTTATTGTGTTTCAATATTGCTATGTTTTCTTCTATTTTGTACTTGCATTTGCTCACTCGAGCTTTTGG
TAACAATCTCTCTACTTCTACTAGATCTGCGTACAGTCTACCTTCTCCAGACCCCACTTGTGGGAAGATA
CTATAGAAGTAGGCAAGTAGCAATGTCACGTTCTTAAAGCTAAATGCTTTTTCAAAAGAATCACAATAAA
GAAACACTTGACCCGTGTATCACCCCAACTACTTCTTCATCTACATCCTCTATATATAAACACGCTAAAA
ATAACTAGTTAGTATTTTTAAATATTACACATTGCCTTTCCAAGAAACTCGAAAAAAAAAAAAAAAAAAA
AAAAACCACATCAACAAAAAAGAAGCAGCAATATATAATAAATGGGTCAGTCCCTTATGTTACGTCCTGT
AGAAACCCCAACCCGTGAAATCAAAAAACTCGACGGCCTGTGGGCATTCAGTCTGGATCGCGAAAACTGT
GGAATTGATCAGCGTTGGTGGGAAAGCGCGTTACAAGAAAGCCGGGCAATTGCTGTGCCAGGCAGTTTTA
ACGATCAGTTCGCCGATGCAGATATTCGTAATTATGCGGGCAACGTCTGGTATCAGCGCGAAGTCTTTAT
ACCGAAAGGTAAGTCTTACTCTCTCTTTTTTGGTCTGTATTTTTAATTTTTTGAAGTATACTATTTGTAC
TGACGCTAATAATCTTTTTTCAGGTTGGGCAGGCCAGCGTATCGTGCTGCGTTTCGATGCGGTCACTCAT
TACGGCAAAGTGTGGGTCAATAATCAGGAAGTGATGGAGCATCAGGGCGGCTATACGCCATTTGAAGCCG
ATGTCACGCCGTATGTTATTGCCGGGAAAAGTGTACGTATCACCGTTTGTGTGAACAACGAACTGAACTG
GCAGACTATCCCGCCGGGAATGGTGATTACCGACGAAAACGGCAAGAAAAAGCAGTCTTACTTCCATGAT
TTCTTTAACTATGCCGGAATCCATCGCAGCGTAATGCTCTACACCACGCCGAACACCTGGGTGGACGATA
TCACCGTGGTGACGCATGTCGCGCAAGACTGTAACCACGCGTCTGTTGACTGGCAGGTACTTCATGCTTC
AACGTGTAACTTAAGAGATACTGTGTGAAATTTTATATTTCCATACATTTGCTTGACCTTTGCTTTTTGT
CAATTTTTTTCCCCTTACAGGTGGTGGCCAATGGTGATGTCAGCGTTGAACTGCGTGATGCGGATCAACA
GGTGGTTGCAACTGGACAAGGCACTAGCGGGACTTTGCAAGTGGTGAATCCGCACCTCTGGCAACCGGGT
GAAGGTTATCTCTATGAACTGTGCGTCACAGCCAAAAGCCAGACAGAGTGTGATATCTACCCGCTTCGCG
TCGGCATCCGGTCAGTGGCAGTGAAGGGCGAACAGTTCCTGATTAACCACAAACCGTTCTACTTTACTGG
CTTTGGTCGTCATGAAGATGCGGACTTGCGTGGCAAAGGATTCGATAACGTGCTGATGGTGCACGACCAC
GCATTAATGGACTGGATTGGGGCCAACTCCTACCGTACCTCGCATTACCCTTACGCTGAAGAGATGCTCG
ACTGGGCAGATGAACATGGCATCGTGGTGATTGATGAAACTGCTGCTGTCGGCTTTAACCTCTCTTTAGG
CATTGGTTTCGAAGCGGGCAACAAGCCGAAAGAACTGTACAGCGAAGAGGCAGTCAACGGGGAAACTCAG
CAAGCGCACTTACAGGCGATTAAAGAGCTGATAGCGCGTGACAAAAACCACCCAAGCGTGGTGATGTGGA
GTATTGCCAACGAACCGGATACCCGTCCGCAAGGTGCACGGGAATATTTCGCGCCACTGGCGGAAGCAAC
GCGTAAACTCGACCCGACGCGTCCGATCACCTGCGTCAATGTAATGTTCTGCGACGCTCACACCGATACC
ATCAGCGATCTCTTTGATGTGCTGTGCCTGAACCGTTATTACGGATGGTATGTCCAAAGCGGCGATTTGG
AAACGGCAGAGAAGGTACTGGAAAAAGAACTTCTGGCCTGGCAGGAGAAACTGCATCAGCCGATTATCAT
CACCGAATACGGCGTGGATACGTTAGCCGGGCTGCACTCAATGTACACCGACATGTGGAGTGAAGAGTAT
CAGTGTGCATGGCTGGATATGTATCACCGCGTCTTTGATCGCGTCAGCGCCGTCGTCGGTGAACAGGTAT
GGAATTTCGCCGATTTTGCGACCTCGCAAGGCATATTGCGCGTTGGCGGTAACAAGAAAGGGATCTTCAC
TCGCGACCGCAAACCGAAGTCGGCGGCTTTTCTGCTGCAAAAACGCTGGACTGGCATGAACTTCGGTGAA
AAACCGCAGCAGGGAGGCAAACAATGAGCTTGTCAAGCAGATCGTTCAAACATTTGGCAATAAAGTTTCT
TAAGATTGAATCCTGTTGCCGGTCTTGCGATGATTATCATATAATTTCTGTTGAATTACGTTAAGCATGT
AATAATTAACATGTAATGCATGACGTTATTTATGAGATGGGTTTTTATGATTAGAGTCCCGCAATTATAC
ATTTAATACGCGATAGAAAACAAAATATAGCGCGCAAACTAGGATAAATTATCGCGCGCGGTGTCATCTA
TGTTACTAGATCGACGCTACT
